LOCUS       Exported 6037 bp ds-DNA circular SYN 19-DEC-2018
DEFINITION  synthetic circular DNA
ACCESSION   .
VERSION     .
KEYWORDS    .
SOURCE      synthetic DNA construct
  ORGANISM  synthetic DNA construct
REFERENCE   1 (bases 1 to 6037)
  AUTHORS   .
  TITLE     Direct Submission
  JOURNAL   Exported Jan 17, 2019 from SnapGene Viewer 4.2.11
            http://www.snapgene.com
FEATURES             Location/Qualifiers
     source          1..6037
                     /organism="synthetic DNA construct"
                     /note="/dnas_title=KN300_pMVP_SB_CFP_DEST"
     promoter        30..128
                     /note="bla promoter"
     gene            129..989
                     /label=Ampicillin
                     /note="Ampicillin"
     rep_origin      1134..1807
                     /label=pUC origin
                     /note="pUC origin"
     misc_feature    1925..1942
                     /label=nonstandard type: PCR_primer
                     /note="M13F(-21) *DON'T USE*"
                     /note="Doesn't prime efficiently"
     misc_feature    1986..1989
                     /label=tata
                     /note="tata"
     misc_feature    1990..2214
                     /label=Sleeping Beauty 5' ITR
                     /note="Sleeping Beauty 5' ITR"
                     /note="derived from from Addgene 26557"
     misc_feature    2222..2240
                     /label=nonstandard type: PCR_primer
                     /note="JH637"
                     /note="sequencing primer"
     misc_recomb     2241..2365
                     /label=attR1
                     /note="attR1"
     misc_feature    complement(2400..2422)
                     /label=nonstandard type: PCR_primer
                     /note="JH43"
                     /note="Invitrogen Primer 1"
                     /note="sequencing primer"
     gene            2474..3133
                     /label=Chlor
                     /note="Chlor"
                     /note="Chloramphenicol resistance gene"
     gene            3475..3780
                     /label=ccdB
                     /note="ccdB"
                     /note="ccdB gene"
     misc_feature    3681..3703
                     /label=nonstandard type: PCR_primer
                     /note="JH44"
                     /note="Invitrogen Primer 2"
                     /note="sequencing primer"
     misc_recomb     3821..3945
                     /label=attR2
                     /note="attR2"
     misc_feature    complement(3978..3996)
                     /label=nonstandard type: PCR_primer
                     /note="JH638"
                     /note="sequencing primer"
     promoter        3997..4305
                     /note="SV40 early promoter and origin"
     misc_feature    4226..4245
                     /label=nonstandard type: PCR_primer
                     /note="JH619"
                     /note="sequencing primer"
     promoter        4360..4426
                     /note="EM7 promoter"
     gene            4427..5146
                     /label=eCFP
                     /note="eCFP"
     polyA_signal    5173..5444
                     /label=TK Poly A signal
                     /note="TK Poly A signal"
     misc_feature    5522..5749
                     /label=Sleeping Beauty 3' ITR
                     /note="Sleeping Beauty 3' ITR"
                     /note="Derived from Addgene 26557"
     misc_feature    5750..5753
                     /label=tata
                     /note="tata"
     misc_feature    complement(5798..5815)
                     /label=nonstandard type: PCR_primer
                     /note="JH618"
                     /note="sequencing primer"
     misc_feature    complement(5851..5868)
                     /label=nonstandard type: PCR_primer
                     /note="JH622"
                     /note="sequencing primer"
ORIGIN
        1 gtggcacttt tcggggaaat gtgcgcggaa cccctatttg tttatttttc taaatacatt
       61 caaatatgta tccgctcatg agacaataac cctgataaat gcttcaataa tattgaaaaa
      121 ggaagagtat gagtattcaa catttccgtg tcgcccttat tccctttttt gcggcatttt
      181 gccttcctgt ttttgctcac ccagaaacgc tggtgaaagt aaaagatgct gaagatcagt
      241 tgggtgcacg agtgggttac atcgaactgg atctcaacag cggtaagatc cttgagagtt
      301 ttcgccccga agaacgtttt ccaatgatga gcacttttaa agttctgcta tgtggcgcgg
      361 tattatcccg tattgacgcc gggcaagagc aactcggtcg ccgcatacac tattctcaga
      421 atgacttggt tgagtactca ccagtcacag aaaagcatct tacggatggc atgacagtaa
      481 gagaattatg cagtgctgcc ataaccatga gtgataacac tgcggccaac ttacttctga
      541 caacgatcgg aggaccgaag gagctaaccg cttttttgca caacatgggg gatcatgtaa
      601 ctcgccttga tcgttgggaa ccggagctga atgaagccat accaaacgac gagcgtgaca
      661 ccacgatgcc tgtagcaatg gcaacaacgt tgcgcaaact attaactggc gaactactta
      721 ctctagcttc ccggcaacaa ttaatagact ggatggaggc ggataaagtt gcaggaccac
      781 ttctgcgctc ggcccttccg gctggctggt ttattgctga taaatctgga gccggtgagc
      841 gtgggtctcg cggtatcatt gcagcactgg ggccagatgg taagccctcc cgtatcgtag
      901 ttatctacac gacggggagt caggcaacta tggatgaacg aaatagacag atcgctgaga
      961 taggtgcctc actgattaag cattggtaac tgtcagacca agtttactca tatatacttt
     1021 agattgattt aaaacttcat ttttaattta aaaggatcta ggtgaagatc ctttttgata
     1081 atctcatgac caaaatccct taacgtgagt tttcgttcca ctgagcgtca gaccccgtag
     1141 aaaagatcaa aggatcttct tgagatcctt tttttctgcg cgtaatctgc tgcttgcaaa
     1201 caaaaaaacc accgctacca gcggtggttt gtttgccgga tcaagagcta ccaactcttt
     1261 ttccgaaggt aactggcttc agcagagcgc agataccaaa tactgtcctt ctagtgtagc
     1321 cgtagttagg ccaccacttc aagaactctg tagcaccgcc tacatacctc gctctgctaa
     1381 tcctgttacc agtggctgct gccagtggcg ataagtcgtg tcttaccggg ttggactcaa
     1441 gacgatagtt accggataag gcgcagcggt cgggctgaac ggggggttcg tgcacacagc
     1501 ccagcttgga gcgaacgacc tacaccgaac tgagatacct acagcgtgag ctatgagaaa
     1561 gcgccacgct tcccgaaggg agaaaggcgg acaggtatcc ggtaagcggc agggtcggaa
     1621 caggagagcg cacgagggag cttccagggg gaaacgcctg gtatctttat agtcctgtcg
     1681 ggtttcgcca cctctgactt gagcgtcgat ttttgtgatg ctcgtcaggg gggcggagcc
     1741 tatggaaaaa cgccagcaac gcggcctttt tacggttcct ggccttttgc tggccttttg
     1801 ctcacatgtt ctttcctgcg ttatcccctg attctgtgga taaccgtatt accgcctttg
     1861 agtgagctga taccgctcgc cgcagccgaa cgaccgagcg cagcgagtca gtgagcgagg
     1921 aagctgtaaa acgacggcca gtagctccac cgcggtggcg gccgctctag aactagtgta
     1981 caccctatac agttgaagtc ggaagtttac atacacttaa gttggagtca ttaaaactcg
     2041 tttttcaact actccacaaa tttcttgtta acaaacaata gttttggcaa gtcagttagg
     2101 acatctactt tgtgcatgac acaagtcatt tttccaacaa ttgtttacag acagattatt
     2161 tcacttataa ttcactgtat cacaattcca gtgggtcaga agtttacata cactaagttg
     2221 ggctgcagga attcgatatc acaagtttgt acaaaaaagc tgaacgagaa acgtaaaatg
     2281 atataaatat caatatatta aattagattt tgcataaaaa acagactaca taatactgta
     2341 aaacacaaca tatccagtca ctatggcggc cgcattaggc accccaggct ttacacttta
     2401 tgcttccggc tcgtataatg tgtggatttt gagttaggat ccgtcgagat tttcaggagc
     2461 taaggaagct aaaatggaga aaaaaatcac tggatatacc accgttgata tatcccaatg
     2521 gcatcgtaaa gaacattttg aggcatttca gtcagttgct caatgtacct ataaccagac
     2581 cgttcagctg gatattacgg cctttttaaa gaccgtaaag aaaaataagc acaagtttta
     2641 tccggccttt attcacattc ttgcccgcct gatgaatgct catccggaat tccgtatggc
     2701 aatgaaagac ggtgagctgg tgatatggga tagtgttcac ccttgttaca ccgttttcca
     2761 tgagcaaact gaaacgtttt catcgctctg gagtgaatac cacgacgatt tccggcagtt
     2821 tctacacata tattcgcaag atgtggcgtg ttacggtgaa aacctggcct atttccctaa
     2881 agggtttatt gagaatatgt ttttcgtctc agccaatccc tgggtgagtt tcaccagttt
     2941 tgatttaaac gtggccaata tggacaactt cttcgccccc gttttcacca tgggcaaata
     3001 ttatacgcaa ggcgacaagg tgctgatgcc gctggcgatt caggttcatc atgccgtttg
     3061 tgatggcttc catgtcggca gaatgcttaa tgaattacaa cagtactgcg atgagtggca
     3121 gggcggggcg taaacgcgtg gatccggctt actaaaagcc agataacagt atgcgtattt
     3181 gcgcgctgat ttttgcggta taagaatata tactgatatg tatacccgaa gtatgtcaaa
     3241 aagaggtatg ctatgaagca gcgtattaca gtgacagttg acagcgacag ctatcagttg
     3301 ctcaaggcat atatgatgtc aatatctccg gtctggtaag cacaaccatg cagaatgaag
     3361 cccgtcgtct gcgtgccgaa cgctggaaag cggaaaatca ggaagggatg gctgaggtcg
     3421 cccggtttat tgaaatgaac ggctcttttg ctgacgagaa caggggctgg tgaaatgcag
     3481 tttaaggttt acacctataa aagagagagc cgttatcgtc tgtttgtgga tgtacagagt
     3541 gatattattg acacgcccgg gcgacggatg gtgatccccc tggccagtgc acgtctgctg
     3601 tcagataaag tctcccgtga actttacccg gtggtgcata tcggggatga aagctggcgc
     3661 atgatgacca ccgatatggc cagtgtgccg gtctccgtta tcggggaaga agtggctgat
     3721 ctcagccacc gcgaaaatga catcaaaaac gccattaacc tgatgttctg gggaatataa
     3781 atgtcaggct cccttataca cagccagtct gcaggtcgac catagtgact ggatatgttg
     3841 tgttttacag tattatgtag tctgtttttt atgcaaaatc taatttaata tattgatatt
     3901 tatatcattt tacgtttctc gttcagcttt cttgtacaaa gtggtgatat caagcttatc
     3961 gataccgtcg acctcgacat ggtcatagct gttgacggtg tggaaagtcc ccaggctccc
     4021 cagcaggcag aagtatgcaa agcatgcatc tcaattagtc agcaaccagg tgtggaaagt
     4081 ccccaggctc cccagcaggc agaagtatgc aaagcatgca tctcaattag tcagcaacca
     4141 tagtcccgcc cctaactccg cccatcccgc ccctaactcc gcccagttcc gcccattctc
     4201 cgccccatgg ctgactaatt ttttttattt atgcagaggc cgaggccgcc tctgcctctg
     4261 agctattcca gaagtagtga ggaggctttt ttggaggcct aggcttttgc aaaaagctcc
     4321 cgggagcttg tatatccatt ttcggatctg atcagcacgt gttgacaatt aatcatcggc
     4381 atagtatatc ggcatagtat aatacgacaa ggtgaggaac taaaccatgg tgagcaaggg
     4441 cgaggagctg ttcaccgggg tggtgcccat cctggtcgag ctggacggcg acgtaaacgg
     4501 ccacaagttc agcgtgtccg gcgagggcga gggcgatgcc acctacggca agctgaccct
     4561 gaagttcatc tgcaccaccg gcaagctgcc cgtgccctgg cccaccctcg tgaccaccct
     4621 gacctggggc gtgcagtgct tcagccgcta ccccgaccac atgaagcagc acgacttctt
     4681 caagtccgcc atgcccgaag gctacgtcca ggagcgcacc atcttcttca aggacgacgg
     4741 caactacaag acccgcgccg aggtgaagtt cgagggcgac accctggtga accgcatcga
     4801 gctgaagggc atcgacttca aggaggacgg caacatcctg gggcacaagc tggagtacaa
     4861 ctacatcagc cacaacgtct atatcaccgc cgacaagcag aagaacggca tcaaggccaa
     4921 cttcaagatc cgccacaaca tcgaggacgg cagcgtgcag ctcgccgacc actaccagca
     4981 gaacaccccc atcggcgacg gccccgtgct gctgcccgac aaccactacc tgagcaccca
     5041 gtccgccctg agcaaagacc ccaacgagaa gcgcgatcac atggtcctgc tggagttcgt
     5101 gaccgccgcc gggatcactc tcggcatgga cgagctgtac aagtaacgta ccggttagta
     5161 atgagtttaa acgggggagg ctaactgaaa cacggaagga gacaataccg gaaggaaccc
     5221 gcgctatgac ggcaataaaa agacagaata aaacgcacgg gtgttgggtc gtttgttcat
     5281 aaacgcgggg ttcggtccca gggctggcac tctgtcgata ccccaccgag accccattgg
     5341 ggccaatacg cccgcgtttc ttccttttcc ccaccccacc ccccaagttc gggtgaaggc
     5401 ccagggctcg cagccaacgt cggggcggca ggccctgcca tagcagatcc ggttaaatca
     5461 aaagaataga ccgagatagg gtnnnnnnnn nnnnnnnnnn nnnnnnnnnn nnnnnngtac
     5521 attgagtgta tgtaaacttc tgacccactg ggaatgtgat gaaagaaata aaagctgaaa
     5581 tgaatcattc tctctactat tattctgata tttcacattc ttaaaataaa gtggtgatcc
     5641 taactgacct aagacaggga atttttacta ggattaaatg tcaggaattg tgaaaaagtg
     5701 agtttaaatg tatttggcta aggtgtatgt aaacttccga cttcaactgt atagggattg
     5761 tacaaaggnn nnnnnnnnnn nnnnnnnnnn nnnnnnnnnn nnnnnnnnnn nnnnnnntnn
     5821 nnnnnnnnnn nnnnnnnnnn nnnnnnnnnn nnnnnnnnnn nnnnnnnnnn nnnnnnnnnn
     5881 nnnnnnnnnn nnnnnnnnnn nnnnnnnnng nnnnnnnnnn nnnnnnnnnn nnnnnnnnnn
     5941 nnnnnnnnnn nnnnnnnnnn nnnnnnnnnn nnnnnnnnnn nnnnnnnnnn nnnnnnnnnn
     6001 nnnnnnnnnn nnnnnnnnnn nnnnnnnnnn nnnncag
//
