>Addgene plasmid #121863 | KN302: pMVP/SB/eCFP-DEST | addgene full sequence | sequence record 237488 | Addgene NGS Result
GTGGCACTTTTCGGGGAAATGTGCGCGGAACCCCTATTTGTTTATTTTTCTAAATACATTCAAATATGTA
TCCGCTCATGAGACAATAACCCTGATAAATGCTTCAATAATATTGAAAAAGGAAGAGTATGAGTATTCAA
CATTTCCGTGTCGCCCTTATTCCCTTTTTTGCGGCATTTTGCCTTCCTGTTTTTGCTCACCCAGAAACGC
TGGTGAAAGTAAAAGATGCTGAAGATCAGTTGGGTGCACGAGTGGGTTACATCGAACTGGATCTCAACAG
CGGTAAGATCCTTGAGAGTTTTCGCCCCGAAGAACGTTTTCCAATGATGAGCACTTTTAAAGTTCTGCTA
TGTGGCGCGGTATTATCCCGTATTGACGCCGGGCAAGAGCAACTCGGTCGCCGCATACACTATTCTCAGA
ATGACTTGGTTGAGTACTCACCAGTCACAGAAAAGCATCTTACGGATGGCATGACAGTAAGAGAATTATG
CAGTGCTGCCATAACCATGAGTGATAACACTGCGGCCAACTTACTTCTGACAACGATCGGAGGACCGAAG
GAGCTAACCGCTTTTTTGCACAACATGGGGGATCATGTAACTCGCCTTGATCGTTGGGAACCGGAGCTGA
ATGAAGCCATACCAAACGACGAGCGTGACACCACGATGCCTGTAGCAATGGCAACAACGTTGCGCAAACT
ATTAACTGGCGAACTACTTACTCTAGCTTCCCGGCAACAATTAATAGACTGGATGGAGGCGGATAAAGTT
GCAGGACCACTTCTGCGCTCGGCCCTTCCGGCTGGCTGGTTTATTGCTGATAAATCTGGAGCCGGTGAGC
GTGGGTCTCGCGGTATCATTGCAGCACTGGGGCCAGATGGTAAGCCCTCCCGTATCGTAGTTATCTACAC
GACGGGGAGTCAGGCAACTATGGATGAACGAAATAGACAGATCGCTGAGATAGGTGCCTCACTGATTAAG
CATTGGTAACTGTCAGACCAAGTTTACTCATATATACTTTAGATTGATTTAAAACTTCATTTTTAATTTA
AAAGGATCTAGGTGAAGATCCTTTTTGATAATCTCATGACCAAAATCCCTTAACGTGAGTTTTCGTTCCA
CTGAGCGTCAGACCCCGTAGAAAAGATCAAAGGATCTTCTTGAGATCCTTTTTTTCTGCGCGTAATCTGC
TGCTTGCAAACAAAAAAACCACCGCTACCAGCGGTGGTTTGTTTGCCGGATCAAGAGCTACCAACTCTTT
TTCCGAAGGTAACTGGCTTCAGCAGAGCGCAGATACCAAATACTGTTCTTCTAGTGTAGCCGTAGTTAGG
CCACCACTTCAAGAACTCTGTAGCACCGCCTACATACCTCGCTCTGCTAATCCTGTTACCAGTGGCTGCT
GCCAGTGGCGATAAGTCGTGTCTTACCGGGTTGGACTCAAGACGATAGTTACCGGATAAGGCGCAGCGGT
CGGGCTGAACGGGGGGTTCGTGCACACAGCCCAGCTTGGAGCGAACGACCTACACCGAACTGAGATACCT
ACAGCGTGAGCTATGAGAAAGCGCCACGCTTCCCGAAGGGAGAAAGGCGGACAGGTATCCGGTAAGCGGC
AGGGTCGGAACAGGAGAGCGCACGAGGGAGCTTCCAGGGGGAAACGCCTGGTATCTTTATAGTCCTGTCG
GGTTTCGCCACCTCTGACTTGAGCGTCGATTTTTGTGATGCTCGTCAGGGGGGCGGAGCCTATGGAAAAA
CGCCAGCAACGCGGCCTTTTTACGGTTCCTGGCCTTTTGCTGGCCTTTTGCTCACATGTTCTTTCCTGCG
TTATCCCCTGATTCTGTGGATAACCGTATTACCGCCTTTGAGTGAGCTGATACCGCTCGCCGCAGCCGAA
CGACCGAGCGCAGCGAGTCAGTGAGCGAGGAAGCTGTAAAACGACGGCCAGTAGCTCCACCGCGGTGGCG
GCCGCTCTAGAACTAGTGTACACCCTATACAGTTGAAGTCGGAAGTTTACATACACTTAAGTTGGAGTCA
TTAAAACTCGTTTTTCAACTACTCCACAAATTTCTTGTTAACAAACAATAGTTTTGGCAAGTCAGTTAGG
ACATCTACTTTGTGCATGACACAAGTCATTTTTCCAACAATTGTTTACAGACAGATTATTTCACTTATAA
TTCACTGTATCACAATTCCAGTGGGTCAGAAGTTTACATACACTAAGTTGGGCTGCAGGAATTCGATATC
ACAAGTTTGTACAAAAAAGCTGAACGAGAAACGTAAAATGATATAAATATCAATATATTAAATTAGATTT
TGCATAAAAAACAGACTACATAATACTGTAAAACACAACATATCCAGTCACTATGGCGGCCGCATTAGGC
ACCCCAGGCTTTACACTTTATGCTTCCGGCTCGTATAATGTGTGGATTTTGAGTTAGGATCCGTCGAGAT
TTTCAGGAGCTAAGGAAGCTAAAATGGAGAAAAAAATCACTGGATATACCACCGTTGATATATCCCAATG
GCATCGTAAAGAACATTTTGAGGCATTTCAGTCAGTTGCTCAATGTACCTATAACCAGACCGTTCAGCTG
GATATTACGGCCTTTTTAAAGACCGTAAAGAAAAATAAGCACAAGTTTTATCCGGCCTTTATTCACATTC
TTGCCCGCCTGATGAATGCTCATCCGGAATTCCGTATGGCAATGAAAGACGGTGAGCTGGTGATATGGGA
TAGTGTTCACCCTTGTTACACCGTTTTCCATGAGCAAACTGAAACGTTTTCATCGCTCTGGAGTGAATAC
CACGACGATTTCCGGCAGTTTCTACACATATATTCGCAAGATGTGGCGTGTTACGGTGAAAACCTGGCCT
ATTTCCCTAAAGGGTTTATTGAGAATATGTTTTTCGTCTCAGCCAATCCCTGGGTGAGTTTCACCAGTTT
TGATTTAAACGTGGCCAATATGGACAACTTCTTCGCCCCCGTTTTCACCATGGGCAAATATTATACGCAA
GGCGACAAGGTGCTGATGCCGCTGGCGATTCAGGTTCATCATGCCGTTTGTGATGGCTTCCATGTCGGCA
GAATGCTTAATGAATTACAACAGTACTGCGATGAGTGGCAGGGCGGGGCGTAAACGCGTGGATCCGGCTT
ACTAAAAGCCAGATAACAGTATGCGTATTTGCGCGCTGATTTTTGCGGTATAAGAATATATACTGATATG
TATACCCGAAGTATGTCAAAAAGAGGTATGCTATGAAGCAGCGTATTACAGTGACAGTTGACAGCGACAG
CTATCAGTTGCTCAAGGCATATATGATGTCAATATCTCCGGTCTGGTAAGCACAACCATGCAGAATGAAG
CCCGTCGTCTGCGTGCCGAACGCTGGAAAGCGGAAAATCAGGAAGGGATGGCTGAGGTCGCCCGGTTTAT
TGAAATGAACGGCTCTTTTGCTGACGAGAACAGGGGCTGGTGAAATGCAGTTTAAGGTTTACACCTATAA
AAGAGAGAGCCGTTATCGTCTGTTTGTGGATGTACAGAGTGATATTATTGACACGCCCGGGCGACGGATG
GTGATCCCCCTGGCCAGTGCACGTCTGCTGTCAGATAAAGTCTCCCGTGAACTTTACCCGGTGGTGCATA
TCGGGGATGAAAGCTGGCGCATGATGACCACCGATATGGCCAGTGTGCCGGTCTCCGTTATCGGGGAAGA
AGTGGCTGATCTCAGCCACCGCGAAAATGACATCAAAAACGCCATTAACCTGATGTTCTGGGGAATATAA
ATGTCAGGCTCCCTTATACACAGCCAGTCTGCAGGTCGACCATAGTGACTGGATATGTTGTGTTTTACAG
TATTATGTAGTCTGTTTTTTATGCAAAATCTAATTTAATATATTGATATTTATATCATTTTACGTTTCTC
GTTCAGCTTTCTTGTACAAAGTGGTGATATCAAGCTTATCGATACCGTCGACCTCGACATGGTCATAGCT
GTTGACGGTGTGGAAAGTCCCCAGGCTCCCCAGCAGGCAGAAGTATGCAAAGCATGCATCTCAATTAGTC
AGCAACCAGGTGTGGAAAGTCCCCAGGCTCCCCAGCAGGCAGAAGTATGCAAAGCATGCATCTCAATTAG
TCAGCAACCATAGTCCCGCCCCTAACTCCGCCCATCCCGCCCCTAACTCCGCCCAGTTCCGCCCATTCTC
CGCCCCATGGCTGACTAATTTTTTTTATTTATGCAGAGGCCGAGGCCGCCTCTGCCTCTGAGCTATTCCA
GAAGTAGTGAGGAGGCTTTTTTGGAGGCCTAGGCTTTTGCAAAAAGCTCCCGGGAGCTTGTATATCCATT
TTCGGATCTGATCAGCACGTGTTGACAATTAATCATCGGCATAGTATATCGGCATAGTATAATACGACAA
GGTGAGGAACTAAACCATGGTGAGCAAGGGCGAGGAGCTGTTCACCGGGGTGGTGCCCATCCTGGTCGAG
CTGGACGGCGACGTAAACGGCCACAAGTTCAGCGTGTCCGGCGAGGGCGAGGGCGATGCCACCTACGGCA
AGCTGACCCTGAAGTTCATCTGCACCACCGGCAAGCTGCCCGTGCCCTGGCCCACCCTCGTGACCACCCT
GACCTGGGGCGTGCAGTGCTTCAGCCGCTACCCCGACCACATGAAGCAGCACGACTTCTTCAAGTCCGCC
ATGCCCGAAGGCTACGTCCAGGAGCGCACCATCTTCTTCAAGGACGACGGCAACTACAAGACCCGCGCCG
AGGTGAAGTTCGAGGGCGACACCCTGGTGAACCGCATCGAGCTGAAGGGCATCGACTTCAAGGAGGACGG
CAACATCCTGGGGCACAAGCTGGAGTACAACTACATCAGCCACAACGTCTATATCACCGCCGACAAGCAG
AAGAACGGCATCAAGGCCAACTTCAAGATCCGCCACAACATCGAGGACGGCAGCGTGCAGCTCGCCGACC
ACTACCAGCAGAACACCCCCATCGGCGACGGCCCCGTGCTGCTGCCCGACAACCACTACCTGAGCACCCA
GTCCGCCCTGAGCAAAGACCCCAACGAGAAGCGCGATCACATGGTCCTGCTGGAGTTCGTGACCGCCGCC
GGGATCACTCTCGGCATGGACGAGCTGTACAAGTAACGTACCGGTTAGTAATGAGTTTAAACGGGGGAGG
CTAACTGAAACACGGAAGGAGACAATACCGGAAGGAACCCGCGCTATGACGGCAATAAAAAGACAGAATA
AAACGCACGGGTGTTGGGTCGTTTGTTCATAAACGCGGGGTTCGGTCCCAGGGCTGGCACTCTGTCGATA
CCCCACCGAGACCCCATTGGGGCCAATACGCCCGCGTTTCTTCCTTTTCCCCACCCCACCCCCCAAGTTC
GGGTGAAGGCCCAGGGCTCGCAGCCAACGTCGGGGCGGCAGGCCCTGCCATAGCAGATCCGGTTAAATCA
AAAGAATAGACCGAGATAGGGT
[34 nt withheld, positions 5483-5516]
GTACATTGAGTGTATGTAAACTTCTGACCCACTGGGAATGTGATGAAAGAAATAAAAGCTGAAATGAATC
ATTCTCTCTACTATTATTCTGATATTTCACATTCTTAAAATAAAGTGGTGATCCTAACTGACCTAAGACA
GGGAATTTTTACTAGGATTAAATGTCAGGAATTGTGAAAAAGTGAGTTTAAATGTATTTGGCTAAGGTGT
ATGTAAACTTCCGACTTCAACTGTATAGGGATTGTACAAAGG
[49 nt withheld, positions 5769-5817]
T
[91 nt withheld, positions 5819-5909]
G
[124 nt withheld, positions 5911-6034]
CAG
Features (pLannotate 1.2.2; 21 found; start..end, strand, type, name):
     24..128     +  promoter       AmpR promoter: bla
    129..989     +  CDS            AmpR: β-lactamase; bla; confers resistance to ampicillin, carbenicillin, and related antibiotics
   1160..1748    +  rep_origin     ori: high-copy-number ColE1/pMB1/pBR322/pUC origin of replication
   1925..1942    -  CDS            lacZα (fragment): LacZα fragment of β-galactosidase; lacZ fragment
   1943..1978    +  misc_feature   MCS (fragment): pBluescript multiple cloning site
   2220..2241    +  misc_feature   MCS (fragment): pBluescript multiple cloning site
   2241..2365    +  protein_bind   attR1: mutant version of attR; recombination site for the Gateway® LR reaction LR Clonase™
   2390..2420    +  promoter       lac UV5 promoter: E. coli lac promoter with an "up" mutation
   2444..2473    +  promoter       cat promoter (fragment): promoter of the E. coli cat gene encoding chloramphenicol acetyltransferase
   2474..3133    +  CDS            CmR: chloramphenicol acetyltransferase; cat; confers resistance to chloramphenicol
   3312..3470    +  CDS            ccdA (fragment): CCDA_ECO57 - Also known as H, letA. Experimental evidence at protein level: Swiss-Prot protein existence level 1. Antitoxin component of a type II toxin-antitoxin (TA) system which inhibits the post-segregational killing (PSK) of plasmid-free cells, also referred to as a plasmid addiction system. Binds to and blocks the activity of CcdB; will also remove bound CcdB protein from the CcdB-GyrA complex by forming a CcdA-CcdB complex, a process termed rejuvenation. Functions as a transcriptional corepressor for the ccdAB operon, repression also requires CcdB (By similarity). From Escherichia coli
   3475..3777    +  CDS            ccdB: CCDB_ECOLI - Also known as G, letB, letD. Experimental evidence at protein level: Swiss-Prot protein existence level 1. Toxic component of a type II toxin-antitoxin (TA) system, functioning in plasmid maintainence. Responsible for the post- segregational killing (PSK) of plasmid-free cells, also referred to as a plasmid addiction system. Half-life of over 2 hours. Cell killing by CcdB is accompanied by filamentation, defects in chromosome and plasmid segregation, defects in cell division, formation of anucleate cells, decreased DNA synthesis and plasmid loss. Interferes with the activity of DN
   3821..3945    -  protein_bind   attR2: mutant version of attR; recombination site for the Gateway® LR reaction LR Clonase™
   3946..3977    +  misc_feature   MCS (fragment): pBluescript multiple cloning site
   3997..4313    +  promoter       SV40 promoter: SV40 enhancer and early promoter
   4361..4408    +  promoter       EM7 promoter: synthetic bacterial promoter&nbsp
   4427..5146    +  CDS            ECFP: enhanced CFP mammalian codon-optimized
   5230..5278    +  polyA_signal   HSV TK poly(A) signal: herpes simplex virus thymidine kinase polyadenylation signal (Cole and Stacy, 1985)
   5369..5385    -  polyA_signal   bGH poly(A) signal (fragment): bovine growth hormone polyadenylation signal
   5454..5516    -  rep_origin     f1 ori (fragment) (sequence partly withheld): f1 bacteriophage origin of replication; arrow indicates direction of (+) strand synthesis
   5763..6034    -  rep_origin     f1 ori (fragment) (sequence partly withheld): f1 bacteriophage origin of replication; arrow indicates direction of (+) strand synthesis
