[The description below was written by a language model from this plasmid's Addgene catalogue record, the feature table of its GenBank file and pLannotate feature annotations shown in this document.]
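Description:
KN302: pMVP/SB/eCFP-DEST is an empty Gateway destination vector from the pMVP modular cloning platform, built on the JN607 backbone and designed to deliver transgenes into mammalian cells by Sleeping Beauty transposition. The 6,037 bp plasmid replicates at high copy in E. coli from a pUC-type origin and carries a bla-driven ampicillin resistance gene in the backbone. Because it still holds the Gateway selection cassette, it also confers chloramphenicol resistance and must be maintained in a ccdB-tolerant strain.

The transposon is bounded by Sleeping Beauty 5' and 3' inverted terminal repeats, each flanked by a TA-containing "tata" motif. The catalogue comment and the feature notes cite slightly different source plasmids for these repeats. Inside the repeats lie two modules. The first is the attR1–attR2 cassette (about 1.5 kb), which contains the chloramphenicol acetyltransferase gene and the ccdB toxin gene. In an LR recombination, this cassette is replaced by the user's entry-clone elements, and loss of ccdB provides counter-selection for recombinants. No mammalian promoter or polyadenylation signal is annotated around the att sites, so these elements presumably have to come from the entry clones. The second module is a marker cassette in which the SV40 early promoter/origin, followed by the bacterial EM7 promoter, drives eCFP and is terminated by an HSV TK polyadenylation signal.

When Sleeping Beauty transposase is supplied, which this plasmid does not encode, everything between the repeats can integrate into the host genome. Cells carrying the transposon can then be identified or sorted by cyan fluorescence rather than by drug selection. Several sequencing primer sites are annotated around the cloning junctions, and only fragments of an f1 origin remain in the backbone.
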