Addgene plasmid #121863: KN302: pMVP/SB/eCFP-DEST
Purpose: (Empty Backbone) pMVP destination vector, empty Sleeping Beauty transposon vector backbone w/ eCFP selection cassette
Depositing lab: Christopher Newgard. Depositing organization: Duke University. Publication: Creation of versatile cloning platforms for transgene expression and dCas9-based epigenome editing. Haldeman JM, Conway AE, Arlotto ME, Slentz DH, Muoio DM, Becker TC, Newgard CB. Nucleic Acids Res. 2018 Dec 27. pii: 5264291. doi: 10.1093/nar/gky1286. PubMed 30590691.
Backbone
  Vector backbone: JN607
  Backbone manufacturer: Newgard Lab
  Backbone size (bp): 4582
  Vector type: Mammalian Expression ; Sleeping Beauty Transposon, pMVP Gateway Destination Vector
  Selectable markers: eCFP
Growth in bacteria
  Bacterial resistance: Chloramphenicol and Ampicillin, 25 & 100 μg/mL
  Growth temperature: 37°C
  Growth strain: ccdB Survival
  Copy number: High Copy
Gene/Insert
  Gene/Insert name: Gateway selection cassette (ccdb gene + Chlor resistance gene)
  Species: Synthetic
  Insert size (bp): 1455
  Cloning method: Gibson Cloning
Terms and licenses: Academic/Nonprofit Terms; Industry Terms: Not Available to Industry
Depositor comments: Sleeping Beauty ITR sequences derived from Addgene #26560
How to cite: KN302: pMVP/SB/eCFP-DEST was a gift from Christopher Newgard (Addgene plasmid # 121863 ; http://n2t.net/addgene:121863 ; RRID:Addgene_121863)
